Addgene plasmid #190929: pET-Duet1_6xHis-TEV-eGFP-P62
Purpose: Plasmid for the expression and purification of GFP labelled p62. Internal reference: SMC390
Depositing lab: Sascha Martens. Depositing organization: University of Vienna. Publication: Reconstitution defines the roles of p62, NBR1 and TAX1BP1 in ubiquitin condensate formation and autophagy initiation. Turco E, Savova A, Gere F, Ferrari L, Romanov J, Schuschnig M, Martens S. Nat Commun. 2021 Sep 1;12(1):5212. doi: 10.1038/s41467-021-25572-w. PubMed 34471133.
Backbone
  Vector backbone: pET-Duet1
  Backbone manufacturer: EMD Biosciences
  Backbone size w/o insert (bp): 5420
  Total vector size (bp): 7472
  Vector type: Bacterial Expression
Growth in bacteria
  Bacterial resistance: Ampicillin, 100 μg/mL
  Growth temperature: 37°C
  Growth strain: DH5alpha
  Copy number: Unknown
Gene/Insert
  Gene/Insert name: P62 (alt name: A170)
  Species: H. sapiens (human)
  Insert size (bp): 2086
  GenBank ID: NC_000005.10
  Entrez Gene: SQSTM1 (a.k.a. A170, DMRV, EBIAP, FTDALS3, NADGP, OSIL, PDB3, ZIP3, p60, p62, p62B)
  Tag / fusion protein: EGFP (N terminal on insert)
  Cloning method: Unknown
  Sequencing primers: 5′ CATCACCATCATCACCAC; 3′ ATGTATATCTCCTTCTTATACTTAACTAATATACTAAG
Terms and licenses: Academic/Nonprofit Terms; Industry Terms: Not Available to Industry
How to cite: pET-Duet1_6xHis-TEV-eGFP-P62 was a gift from Sascha Martens (Addgene plasmid # 190929 ; http://n2t.net/addgene:190929 ; RRID:Addgene_190929)
