[The description below was written by a language model from this plasmid's Addgene catalogue record and pLannotate feature annotations shown in this document.]
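Description:
pET-Duet1_6xHis-TEV-eGFP-P62 is a bacterial expression plasmid of about 7.5 kb, built on the pET-Duet1 backbone, for producing and purifying GFP-labelled human p62 (SQSTM1), the selective autophagy receptor that links polyubiquitinated cargo to LC3-family proteins on autophagosomes. It is maintained in E. coli through a ColE1/pBR322-type origin accompanied by the bom region and the rop gene, which moderates copy number, and it is selected with ampicillin via the β-lactamase (AmpR) cassette. An f1 origin is also present, along with short non-functional tetracycline-resistance remnants inherited from the pBR322 lineage.

The fusion protein sits in the first of the two Duet expression units. A T7 promoter followed by a lac operator and the T7 gene 10 ribosome binding site drives an open reading frame that, according to the construct name, begins with a 6xHis tag. The His tag itself is not annotated in the feature table. It is followed by a TEV protease recognition site, EGFP, a short linker derived from the multiple cloning site, and the SQSTM1 coding sequence. The plasmid-borne lacI gene supplies repressor, so transcription stays off until IPTG is added in a host that provides T7 RNA polymerase. The His tag allows metal-affinity capture, and TEV cleavage can then remove it, leaving EGFP-p62. The second T7 promoter/lac operator unit appears to be empty, retaining only the vector's S-tag region upstream of the T7 terminator. The associated work concerns in vitro reconstitution of ubiquitin condensate formation and autophagy initiation, where the fluorescent recombinant protein would be used.
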