Features (pLannotate 1.2.2; 24 found; start..end, strand, type, name):
      3..27      +  protein_bind   lac operator: The lac repressor binds to the lac operator to inhibit transcription in E. coli. This inhibition can be relieved by adding lactose or isopropyl-β-D-thiogalactopyranoside (IPTG). lac repressor encoded by lacI
     42..64      +  RBS            RBS: efficient ribosome binding site from bacteriophage T7 gene 10 (Olins and Rangwala, 1989)
    119..138     +  CDS            TEV site (fragment): tobacco etch virus (TEV) protease recognition and cleavage site
    140..853     +  CDS            EGFP: EGFP is a basic (constitutively fluorescent) green fluorescent protein published in 1996, derived from Aequorea victoria. It is reported to be a rapidly-maturing weak dimer with moderate acid sensitivity.
    854..877     +  misc_feature   MCS (fragment): multiple cloning site
    878..2197    +  CDS            SQSTM1: SQSTM_HUMAN - Also known as ORCA, OSIL. Experimental evidence at protein level: Swiss-Prot protein existence level 1. Autophagy receptor required for selective macroautophagy (aggrephagy). Functions as a bridge between polyubiquitinated cargo and autophagosomes. Interacts directly with both the cargo to become degraded and an autophagy modifier of the MAP1 LC3 family (PubMed:16286508, PubMed:20168092, PubMed:24128730, PubMed:28404643, PubMed:22622177). Along with WDFY3, involved in the formation and autophagic degradation of cytoplasmic ubiquitin-containing inclusions (p62 bodies, ALIS/aggreso
   2266..2284    +  promoter       T7 promoter: promoter for bacteriophage T7 RNA polymerase
   2285..2309    +  protein_bind   lac operator: The lac repressor binds to the lac operator to inhibit transcription in E. coli. This inhibition can be relieved by adding lactose or isopropyl-β-D-thiogalactopyranoside (IPTG). lac repressor encoded by lacI
   2418..2459    +  CDS            S-Tag (fragment): affinity and epitope tag derived from pancreatic ribonuclease A
   2489..2506    +  CDS            SET1 (fragment): solubility-enhancement tag derived from T7 phage gene 10B
   2514..2561    +  terminator     T7 terminator: transcription terminator for bacteriophage T7 RNA polymerase
   2598..3053    +  rep_origin     f1 ori (sequence partly withheld): f1 bacteriophage origin of replication; arrow indicates direction of (+) strand synthesis
   3168..4028    -  CDS            AmpR: β-lactamase; bla; confers resistance to ampicillin, carbenicillin, and related antibiotics
   4029..4121    -  promoter       AmpR promoter: bla
   4202..4790    +  rep_origin     ori: high-copy-number ColE1/pMB1/pBR322/pUC origin of replication
   4976..5115    -  misc_feature   bom: basis of mobility region from pBR322
   5217..5408    -  CDS            rop: Rop protein, which maintains plasmids at low copy number; rop
   5425..5805    +  CDS            YPB1_ECOLX: Protein predicted: Swiss-Prot protein existence level 4. From Escherichia coli.
   5867..5931    -  CDS            TcR (fragment): tetracycline efflux protein; tet; confers resistance to tetracycline
   5946..5967    -  protein_bind   CAP binding site: CAP binding activates transcription in the presence of cAMP. E. coli catabolite activator protein
   5980..7062    -  CDS            lacI: lac repressor; lacI; The lac repressor binds to the lac operator to inhibit transcription in E. coli. This inhibition can be relieved by adding lactose or isopropyl-β-D-thiogalactopyranoside (IPTG).
   7063..7140    -  promoter       lacI promoter: lacI
   7148..7427    -  CDS            TcR (fragment): tetracycline efflux protein; tet; confers resistance to tetracycline
   7453..2       +  promoter       T7 promoter (across the origin): promoter for bacteriophage T7 RNA polymerase
>Addgene plasmid #190929 | pET-Duet1_6xHis-TEV-eGFP-P62 | addgene full sequence | sequence record 373592 | Addgene NGS Result
GGGGAATTGTGAGCGGATAACAATTCCCCTCTAGAAATAATTTTGTTTAACTTTAAGAAGGAGATATACC
ATGGGCAGCAGCCATCACCATCATCACCACAGCCAGGATCCGAATTCGGAAAACCTGTATTTTCAGGGAG
TGAGCAAGGGCGAGGAGCTGTTCACCGGGGTGGTGCCCATCCTGGTCGAGCTGGACGGCGACGTAAACGG
CCACAAGTTCAGCGTGTCCGGCGAGGGCGAGGGCGATGCCACCTACGGCAAGCTGACCCTGAAGTTCATC
TGCACCACCGGCAAGCTGCCCGTGCCCTGGCCCACCCTCGTGACCACCCTGACCTACGGCGTGCAGTGCT
TCAGCCGCTACCCCGACCACATGAAGCAGCACGACTTCTTCAAGTCCGCCATGCCCGAAGGCTACGTCCA
GGAGCGCACCATCTTCTTCAAGGACGACGGCAACTACAAGACCCGCGCCGAGGTGAAGTTCGAGGGCGAC
ACCCTGGTGAACCGCATCGAGCTGAAGGGCATCGACTTCAAGGAGGACGGCAACATCCTGGGGCACAAGC
TGGAGTACAACTACAACAGCCACAACGTCTATATCATGGCCGACAAGCAGAAGAACGGCATCAAGGTGAA
CTTCAAGATCCGCCACAACATCGAGGACGGCAGCGTGCAGCTCGCCGACCACTACCAGCAGAACACCCCC
ATCGGCGACGGCCCCGTGCTGCTGCCCGACAACCACTACCTGAGCACCCAGTCCGCCCTGAGCAAAGACC
CCAACGAGAAGCGCGATCACATGGTCCTGCTGGAGTTCGTGACCGCCGCCGGGATCACTCTCGGCATGGA
CGAGCTGTACAAGTCCGGACTCAGATCTCGAGCTCAAATGGCGTCGCTCACCGTGAAGGCCTACCTTCTG
GGCAAGGAGGACGCGGCGCGCGAGATTCGCCGCTTCAGCTTCTGCTGCAGCCCCGAGCCTGAGGCGGAAG
CCGAGGCTGCGGCGGGTCCGGGACCCTGCGAGCGGCTGCTGAGCCGGGTGGCCGCCCTGTTCCCCGCGCT
GCGGCCTGGCGGCTTCCAGGCGCACTACCGCGATGAGGACGGGGACTTGGTTGCCTTTTCCAGTGACGAG
GAATTGACAATGGCCATGTCCTACGTGAAGGATGACATCTTCCGAATCTACATTAAAGAGAAAAAAGAGT
GCCGGCGGGACCACCGCCCACCGTGTGCTCAGGAGGCGCCCCGCAACATGGTGCACCCCAATGTGATCTG
CGATGGCTGCAATGGGCCTGTGGTAGGAACCCGCTACAAGTGCAGCGTCTGCCCAGACTACGACTTGTGT
AGCGTCTGCGAGGGAAAGGGCTTGCACCGGGGGCACACCAAGCTCGCATTCCCCAGCCCCTTCGGGCACC
TGTCTGAGGGCTTCTCGCACAGCCGCTGGCTCCGGAAGGTGAAACACGGACACTTCGGGTGGCCAGGATG
GGAAATGGGTCCACCAGGAAACTGGAGCCCACGTCCTCCTCGTGCAGGGGAGGCCCGCCCTGGCCCCACG
GCAGAATCAGCTTCTGGTCCATCGGAGGATCCGAGTGTGAATTTCCTGAAGAACGTTGGGGAGAGTGTGG
CAGCTGCCCTTAGCCCTCTGGGCATTGAAGTTGATATCGATGTGGAGCACGGAGGGAAAAGAAGCCGCCT
GACCCCCGTCTCTCCAGAGAGTTCCAGCACAGAGGAGAAGAGCAGCTCACAGCCAAGCAGCTGCTGCTCT
GACCCCAGCAAGCCGGGTGGGAATGTTGAGGGCGCCACGCAGTCTCTGGCGGAGCAGATGAGGAAGATCG
CCTTGGAGTCCGAGGGGCGCCCTGAGGAACAGATGGAGTCGGATAACTGTTCAGGAGGAGATGATGACTG
GACCCATCTGTCTTCAAAAGAAGTGGACCCGTCTACAGGTGAACTCCAGTCCCTACAGATGCCAGAATCC
GAAGGGCCAAGCTCTCTGGACCCCTCCCAGGAGGGACCCACAGGGCTGAAGGAAGCTGCCTTGTACCCAC
ATCTCCCGCCAGAGGCTGACCCGCGGCTGATTGAGTCCCTCTCCCAGATGCTGTCCATGGGCTTCTCTGA
TGAAGGCGGCTGGCTCACCAGGCTCCTGCAGACCAAGAACTATGACATCGGAGCGGCTCTGGACACCATC
CAGTATTCAAAGCATCCCCCGCCGTTGTGAGCGGCCGCATAATGCTTAAGTCGAACAGAAAGTAATCGTA
TTGTACACGGCCGCATAATCGAAATTAATACGACTCACTATAGGGGAATTGTGAGCGGATAACAATTCCC
CATCTTAGTATATTAGTTAAGTATAAGAAGGAGATATACATATGGCAGATCTCAATTGGATATCGGCCGG
CCACGCGATCGCTGACGTCGGTACCCTCGAGTCTGGTAAAGAAACCGCTGCTGCGAAATTTGAACGCCAG
CACATGGACTCGTCTACTAGCGCAGCTTAATTAACCTAGGCTGCTGCCACCGCTGAGCAATAACTAGCAT
AACCCCTTGGGGCCTCTAAACGGGTCTTGAGGGGTTTTTTGCTGAAAGGAGGAACTATATCCGGATTGGC
GAATGGG
[124 nt withheld, positions 2598-2721]
C
[91 nt withheld, positions 2723-2813]
A
[49 nt withheld, positions 2815-2863]
CCTTTGACGTTGGAGTCCACGTTCTTT
[37 nt withheld, positions 2891-2927]
ACCCTATCTCGGTCTATTCTTTTGATTTATAAGGGATTTTGCCGATTTCGGCCTATTGGTTAAAAAATGA
GCTGATTTAACAAAAATTTAACGCGAATTTTAACAAAATATTAACGTTTACAATTTCTGGCGGCACGATG
GCATGAGATTATCAAAAAGGATCTTCACCTAGATCCTTTTAAATTAAAAATGAAGTTTTAAATCAATCTA
AAGTATATATGAGTAAACTTGGTCTGACAGTTACCAATGCTTAATCAGTGAGGCACCTATCTCAGCGATC
TGTCTATTTCGTTCATCCATAGTTGCCTGACTCCCCGTCGTGTAGATAACTACGATACGGGAGGGCTTAC
CATCTGGCCCCAGTGCTGCAATGATACCGCGAGACCCACGCTCACCGGCTCCAGATTTATCAGCAATAAA
CCAGCCAGCCGGAAGGGCCGAGCGCAGAAGTGGTCCTGCAACTTTATCCGCCTCCATCCAGTCTATTAAT
TGTTGCCGGGAAGCTAGAGTAAGTAGTTCGCCAGTTAATAGTTTGCGCAACGTTGTTGCCATTGCTACAG
GCATCGTGGTGTCACGCTCGTCGTTTGGTATGGCTTCATTCAGCTCCGGTTCCCAACGATCAAGGCGAGT
TACATGATCCCCCATGTTGTGCAAAAAAGCGGTTAGCTCCTTCGGTCCTCCGATCGTTGTCAGAAGTAAG
TTGGCCGCAGTGTTATCACTCATGGTTATGGCAGCACTGCATAATTCTCTTACTGTCATGCCATCCGTAA
GATGCTTTTCTGTGACTGGTGAGTACTCAACCAAGTCATTCTGAGAATAGTGTATGCGGCGACCGAGTTG
CTCTTGCCCGGCGTCAATACGGGATAATACCGCGCCACATAGCAGAACTTTAAAAGTGCTCATCATTGGA
AAACGTTCTTCGGGGCGAAAACTCTCAAGGATCTTACCGCTGTTGAGATCCAGTTCGATGTAACCCACTC
GTGCACCCAACTGATCTTCAGCATCTTTTACTTTCACCAGCGTTTCTGGGTGAGCAAAAACAGGAAGGCA
AAATGCCGCAAAAAAGGGAATAAGGGCGACACGGAAATGTTGAATACTCATACTCTTCCTTTTTCAATCA
TGATTGAAGCATTTATCAGGGTTATTGTCTCATGAGCGGATACATATTTGAATGTATTTAGAAAAATAAA
CAAATAGGTCATGACCAAAATCCCTTAACGTGAGTTTTCGTTCCACTGAGCGTCAGACCCCGTAGAAAAG
ATCAAAGGATCTTCTTGAGATCCTTTTTTTCTGCGCGTAATCTGCTGCTTGCAAACAAAAAAACCACCGC
TACCAGCGGTGGTTTGTTTGCCGGATCAAGAGCTACCAACTCTTTTTCCGAAGGTAACTGGCTTCAGCAG
AGCGCAGATACCAAATACTGTCCTTCTAGTGTAGCCGTAGTTAGGCCACCACTTCAAGAACTCTGTAGCA
CCGCCTACATACCTCGCTCTGCTAATCCTGTTACCAGTGGCTGCTGCCAGTGGCGATAAGTCGTGTCTTA
CCGGGTTGGACTCAAGACGATAGTTACCGGATAAGGCGCAGCGGTCGGGCTGAACGGGGGGTTCGTGCAC
ACAGCCCAGCTTGGAGCGAACGACCTACACCGAACTGAGATACCTACAGCGTGAGCTATGAGAAAGCGCC
ACGCTTCCCGAAGGGAGAAAGGCGGACAGGTATCCGGTAAGCGGCAGGGTCGGAACAGGAGAGCGCACGA
GGGAGCTTCCAGGGGGAAACGCCTGGTATCTTTATAGTCCTGTCGGGTTTCGCCACCTCTGACTTGAGCG
TCGATTTTTGTGATGCTCGTCAGGGGGGCGGAGCCTATGGAAAAACGCCAGCAACGCGGCCTTTTTACGG
TTCCTGGCCTTTTGCTGGCCTTTTGCTCACATGTTCTTTCCTGCGTTATCCCCTGATTCTGTGGATAACC
GTATTACCGCCTTTGAGTGAGCTGATACCGCTCGCCGCAGCCGAACGACCGAGCGCAGCGAGTCAGTGAG
CGAGGAAGCGGAAGAGCGCCTGATGCGGTATTTTCTCCTTACGCATCTGTGCGGTATTTCACACCGCAAT
GGTGCACTCTCAGTACAATCTGCTCTGATGCCGCATAGTTAAGCCAGTATACACTCCGCTATCGCTACGT
GACTGGGTCATGGCTGCGCCCCGACACCCGCCAACACCCGCTGACGCGCCCTGACGGGCTTGTCTGCTCC
CGGCATCCGCTTACAGACAAGCTGTGACCGTCTCCGGGAGCTGCATGTGTCAGAGGTTTTCACCGTCATC
ACCGAAACGCGCGAGGCAGCTGCGGTAAAGCTCATCAGCGTGGTCGTGAAGCGATTCACAGATGTCTGCC
TGTTCATCCGCGTCCAGCTCGTTGAGTTTCTCCAGAAGCGTTAATGTCTGGCTTCTGATAAAGCGGGCCA
TGTTAAGGGCGGTTTTTTCCTGTTTGGTCACTGATGCCTCCGTGTAAGGGGGATTTCTGTTCATGGGGGT
AATGATACCGATGAAACGAGAGAGGATGCTCACGATACGGGTTACTGATGATGAACATGCCCGGTTACTG
GAACGTTGTGAGGGTAAACAACTGGCGGTATGGATGCGGCGGGACCAGAGAAAAATCACTCAGGGTCAAT
GCCAGCGCTTCGTTAATACAGATGTAGGTGTTCCACAGGGTAGCCAGCAGCATCCTGCGATGCAGATCCG
GAACATAATGGTGCAGGGCGCTGACTTCCGCGTTTCCAGACTTTACGAAACACGGAAACCGAAGACCATT
CATGTTGTTGCTCAGGTCGCAGACGTTTTGCAGCAGCAGTCGCTTCACGTTCGCTCGCGTATCGGTGATT
CATTCTGCTAACCAGTAAGGCAACCCCGCCAGCCTAGCCGGGTCCTCAACGACAGGAGCACGATCATGCT
AGTCATGCCCCGCGCCCACCGGAAGGAGCTGACTGGGTTGAAGGCTCTCAAGGGCATCGGTCGAGATCCC
GGTGCCTAATGAGTGAGCTAACTTACATTAATTGCGTTGCGCTCACTGCCCGCTTTCCAGTCGGGAAACC
TGTCGTGCCAGCTGCATTAATGAATCGGCCAACGCGCGGGGAGAGGCGGTTTGCGTATTGGGCGCCAGGG
TGGTTTTTCTTTTCACCAGTGAGACGGGCAACAGCTGATTGCCCTTCACCGCCTGGCCCTGAGAGAGTTG
CAGCAAGCGGTCCACGCTGGTTTGCCCCAGCAGGCGAAAATCCTGTTTGATGGTGGTTAACGGCGGGATA
TAACATGAGCTGTCTTCGGTATCGTCGTATCCCACTACCGAGATGTCCGCACCAACGCGCAGCCCGGACT
CGGTAATGGCGCGCATTGCGCCCAGCGCCATCTGATCGTTGGCAACCAGCATCGCAGTGGGAACGATGCC
CTCATTCAGCATTTGCATGGTTTGTTGAAAACCGGACATGGCACTCCAGTCGCCTTCCCGTTCCGCTATC
GGCTGAATTTGATTGCGAGTGAGATATTTATGCCAGCCAGCCAGACGCAGACGCGCCGAGACAGAACTTA
ATGGGCCCGCTAACAGCGCGATTTGCTGGTGACCCAATGCGACCAGATGCTCCACGCCCAGTCGCGTACC
GTCTTCATGGGAGAAAATAATACTGTTGATGGGTGTCTGGTCAGAGACATCAAGAAATAACGCCGGAACA
TTAGTGCAGGCAGCTTCCACAGCAATGGCATCCTGGTCATCCAGCGGATAGTTAATGATCAGCCCACTGA
CGCGTTGCGCGAGAAGATTGTGCACCGCCGCTTTACAGGCTTCGACGCCGCTTCGTTCTACCATCGACAC
CACCACGCTGGCACCCAGTTGATCGGCGCGAGATTTAATCGCCGCGACAATTTGCGACGGCGCGTGCAGG
GCCAGACTGGAGGTGGCAACGCCAATCAGCAACGACTGTTTGCCCGCCAGTTGTTGTGCCACGCGGTTGG
GAATGTAATTCAGCTCCGCCATCGCCGCTTCCACTTTTTCCCGCGTTTTCGCAGAAACGTGGCTGGCCTG
GTTCACCACGCGGGAAACGGTCTGATAAGAGACACCGGCATACTCTGCGACATCGTATAACGTTACTGGT
TTCACATTCACCACCCTGAATTGACTCTCTTCCGGGCGCTATCATGCCATACCGCGAAAGGTTTTGCGCC
ATTCGATGGTGTCCGGGATCTCGACGCTCTCCCTTATGCGACTCCTGCATTAGGAAGCAGCCCAGTAGTA
GGTTGAGGCCGTTGAGCACCGCCGCCGCAAGGAATGGTGCATGCAAGGAGATGGCGCCCAACAGTCCCCC
GGCCACGGGGCCTGCCACCATACCCACGCCGAAACAAGCGCTCATGAGCCCGAAGTGGCGAGCCCGATCT
TCCCCATCGGTGATGTCGGCGATATAGGCGCCAGCAACCGCACCTGTGGCGCCGGTGATGCCGGCCACGA
TGCGTCCGGCGTAGAGGATCGAGATCGATCTCGATCCCGCGAAATTAATACGACTCACTATA
